>Addgene plasmid #90221 | pLO101 | addgene full sequence | sequence record 177623 | Addgene NGS Result
TAATGTGAGTTAGCTCACTCATTAGGCACCCCAGGCTTTACACTTTATGCTTCCGGCTCGTATGTTGTGT
GGAATTGTGAGCGGATAACAATTTCACACAGGAAACAGCTATGACCATGATTACGCCAAGCTATTTAGGT
GACACTATAGAATACTCAAGCTATGCATCAAGCTTGGTACCGAGCTCGGATCCACTAGTAACGGCCGCCA
GTGTGCTGGAATTCGCCCTTCTGTCTGAGAGGAGGCACTACAGTCTCTTGACAGGCGGTTCTTTGCTCCG
GAATACTCCATAGATGTGCATGGACCATAGTTCACCACTACTAGACAAATCTTACTCTGTACAATGACTC
ACTGGGCCGCTACTCCGTACACTACCCTACCAAGCCCGCCCGCAGCCGCTCCTCAATCACCCGCAGTGCC
TCGGGCCTGGAGGTCACACTAGACATTAGGTAGAGCACGTTTCCGAGCACCCGGGAATGAACGTTGAAGC
CTGGGCCACCCGTCAGAAGGATCTCTTGGAGACCCTTGGCCGCCGTCGAAGTGTATCCTGTGGGTCATCA
CATGTTAGTCGTCACATCGTTTCAGGGCAGGGAAGAGAGATGAGTAGGAAAGAGAAGAAAAGTGAGAAAG
GTAGACGTACCACCGCCATGCGCATCCTTCAACGCAATCACCAACACCGTCCCAATGGCAAACACCCCCT
CCACCCCCGGCGCAAACGACAGATCCTTCACCAGCCCCTGCGACCACACACTCCAGACCTCAGGGGCATC
CCCGCAGCGGGAGGCCTCGCTGGCCATGGCCGCAGTCGACTGCCAATCCCGACGGTAGGCGTCCCAGGCC
CCACGGCGCTCCATCTGCATCATCGTCCGGAGCGAATCCACCGCCACCTGGCAGCCCACCGCATGGGCGG
TGTAGCTATGGCCATGCAGGAGCGCGTCGCTCTTTTCCGGGCTGGAAAACGCCGCGAAGATCTCGTTGCT
GGCCATGGTCGTGCACAGCGGCACCAGGCCCCCGGTGAGCAGCTTGGCGTTGACCACAATGTCGCTGTCG
ATGTTCAGGAACGACGCGGAGGATCGGCGCCCGAGCCGGTAGAGACCTGTAAAGACCTCGTCCAGGATCA
CCGGGAGGCCAGACCAGGAGTCTTCTCCGCGGGGGGCGGCGGCGGCGTTAGCGGCGAAGAGTTCTGGATG
CCCGCGGACGACGTCGGCCAGACAGCGCTGGAAGAGGGGGTCACTGATCCGTTAGTATGCGCCAGTCATG
GACGGGATAATATGGATAGGCTGGTACGAACCAGAAGAGCATGCCCCCAGCGCCCAGAATGACGGGCTCC
ATAATGAGCGATCCGAATTTCATCCCCTGCTCGCGCACCAGGCCCTCGATCGTGCGTCGGATGTACTTGT
GATAGCGTTTCCCGGCGTCCGACTGCACCCGCTCCTCCACATCAAAGACGCTGCTCAGCGTAGGGAATTC
CAGGTCCGCGCCTAATGCGCCGTCCACCTCGGGTGGCATCTGGATCTTCCACACCCCCTGCGCCATCTTG
ACCTGCGGGAAATCAAACCAGTACCCGCGCCCGCGGTACCACTCGACCTTTTTGTTGTACGTCGACGGCT
CTGAGCAGTCCATCACCCCAATGGTATCCCCATGGTAGCTGCCCTTGAGCCCGAGGATGCTGATCTGCTC
GGCGCTGGCGTCCCATCCGTAGCGCGCACACGCCGCCCGCAGGCCCATCTTCACCGCGACCTCCATGCCC
GTACTCCCATTGTCCGTGTAGAACACCTTACCCAGACGCGGGTTGCCCATCTCATTGAGCAGCGTCTCCG
CGAGCGTCAGCGCCGGCTCGTGGATGTTCCCGGGGAACATGACGTGCCCGTAGCGGCCGGCCGCGTAGGC
CGCGGACAGCGCCAGCTCGGGGTTGCCATGGCCCAGGCCCTGCGTCCACCAGGACGCCGACCCATCAAAC
GTCGCCTGCAGCTTGCCCCCCGCGTAGGTCTGGAAGTAGTCGTCGTAGGCCGAGTCGATCGGCGTGATGT
CCTTGGGCGCCATGCCGTGGTGCTGCGTGAACGGGTACCAGATGGCATCGTGGGCGCGACCGGCCATCGC
CTCGAGACGCTCGATGCGGCTCGCGTTCTTCGTCGCCAGCTCCTCCAGCAGTCCGGCTGTGTCGGTGCCC
TGCGCGACGCGGTGGTAGTACTCAGCCATAGCCTCGGCATCGCGCGCGGCGGCGTCTGGATCTTGGACCG
CCGGTCGCGCGGGCGGCGCAGGTAGCGGCAGCAACGGGATGCTCTTTTTCTGGAAGTAGTCGCGCAGATA
CTCGTGGTTTTTGTAGTAGTCGTCGCGGAAGAGCAGGACAGAGTGGACGTCGTAGCCCCGCAGCAACAGC
GACTCGTACGCGGAGATGGACGAGGAAATCCCGCCCAGGCGAGAGTCGGCGACCAGCACGATTGGCAGCC
GCAGCGGCCGGTAGAGATCTGCCTGGGAGTTTCCATTTGGTCCGGGCGAATGCACGCCGCCGGCGGTCTC
TACCAGGGCGAAGTTGACGCCGTTGCTCGCCCAGTCGGAGAGGGTCGAGTGGACGGACGTGATGATATCA
TCGTCGGGGGGTACCTTTGTTGTCAGCACTTGATAGCCCGGGGACTGTAAATGGCAGAGGATTTACAGAG
AAGCCTTGCACGGCGAGATGCGGGCTGACGGGCTCGTTGAATTGATATAGACATTTGGTGATGGTGCCTG
CGGCGTAGCGCTGGATGTGGCTGTCGAGGGTGAGTCAATGGATCCAAGAGAAGAACAGCATACATACCGA
TCATCCGCATCGTCTAGAGGGCCGGTTGAGACTGGTTTCAGGAATGCAGCCTGTCCCTGGGTCTTCTGGC
GCTGGACGGCGTTGCAGAGCACCGTCGAGACTATAGTCTTGCCGACATCGGTGTTGGCGCCGTAGACCTG
GTGGGCACGCAGCGAGCGCCACAGAGCAGCTCCCACTGGCGGCATGGCAATATTGAAAGATTAGCAATGG
AAGGAGAAACAGGAAGGACTACAGAACTACATGGAGAGAATGAGTCGATGGAGTGGGAATGACGCCGAAG
AAGAGCCGCGGTAGGCTGAGGGTGCCTGAGGCAGCAACGGCCACCAGCACAACCAGCAACAAGACAGAAA
TAACTATACAGCTCTCTTCAGTTTACTTGAGCATCAATTGCCACCTGAAAGAATTGGATTGTTAAGCATT
ACCTCAGGTTTATCCACTTGTAAGGCCGCCAGGCGTCCCGGCTAGGAGTATGTACTCCGTTCACCTGGAG
GCCTGACACAGTCATACACGTTGGATGACATTCGCCTCCGTACAACATCCAACACGACATAAGGCAACCA
ATTCTTCATCATCCGTTGAATTAGTCAATTGCTCTCATATGTTGGTCATGAGGATCAGTTACTCCGTACT
CCGTCTCCCCGACTTGTTGAACCCAGCGGTTCCTGACTGGGTCCTTGAAGAGGGTGAAGAGCATTGAAGG
GCGAATTCTGCAGATATCCATCACACTGGCGGCCGCTCGAGCATGCATCTAGAGGGCCCAATTCGCCCTA
TAGTGAGTCGTATTACAATTCACTGGCCGTCGTTTTACAACGTCGTGACTGGGAAAACCCTGGCGTTACC
CAACTTAATCGCCTTGCAGCACATCCCCCTTTCGCCAGCTGGCGTAATAGCGAAGAGGCCCGCACCGATC
GCCCTTCCCAACAGTTGCGCAGCCTATACGTACGGCAGTTTAAGGTTTACACCTATAAAAGAGAGAGCCG
TTATCGTCTGTTTGTGGATGTACAGAGTGATATTATTGACACGCCGGGGCGACGGATGGTGATCCCCCTG
GCCAGTGCACGTCTGCTGTCAGATAAAGTCTCCCGTGAACTTTACCCGGTGGTGCATATCGGGGATGAAA
GCTGGCGCATGATGACCACCGATATGGCCAGTGTGCCGGTCTCCGTTATCGGGGAAGAAGTGGCTGATCT
CAGCCACCGCGAAAATGACATCAAAAACGCCATTAACCTGATGTTCTGGGGAATATAAATGTCAGGCATG
AGATTATCAAAAAGGATCTTCACCTAGATCCTTTTCACGTAGAAAGCCAGTCCGCAGAAACGGTGCTGAC
CCCGGATGAATGTCAGCTACTGGGCTATCTGGACAAGGGAAAACGCAAGCGCAAAGAGAAAGCAGGTAGC
TTGCAGTGGGCTTACATGGCGATAGCTAGACTGGGCGGTTTTATGGACAGCAAGCGAACCGGAATTGCCA
GCTGGGGCGCCCTCTGGTAAGGTTGGGAAGCCCTGCAAAGTAAACTGGATGGCTTTCTTGCCGCCAAGGA
TCTGATGGCGCAGGGGATCAAGCTCTGATCAAGAGACAGGATGAGGATCGTTTCGCATGATTGAACAAGA
TGGATTGCACGCAGGTTCTCCGGCCGCTTGGGTGGAGAGGCTATTCGGCTATGACTGGGCACAACAGACA
ATCGGCTGCTCTGATGCCGCCGTGTTCCGGCTGTCAGCGCAGGGGCGCCCGGTTCTTTTTGTCAAGACCG
ACCTGTCCGGTGCCCTGAATGAACTGCAAGACGAGGCAGCGCGGCTATCGTGGCTGGCCACGACGGGCGT
TCCTTGCGCAGCTGTGCTCGACGTTGTCACTGAAGCGGGAAGGGACTGGCTGCTATTGGGCGAAGTGCCG
GGGCAGGATCTCCTGTCATCTCACCTTGCTCCTGCCGAGAAAGTATCCATCATGGCTGATGCAATGCGGC
GGCTGCATACGCTTGATCCGGCTACCTGCCCATTCGACCACCAAGCGAAACATCGCATCGAGCGAGCACG
TACTCGGATGGAAGCCGGTCTTGTCGATCAGGATGATCTGGACGAAGAGCATCAGGGGCTCGCGCCAGCC
GAACTGTTCGCCAGGCTCAAGGCGAGCATGCCCGACGGCGAGGATCTCGTCGTGACCCATGGCGATGCCT
GCTTGCCGAATATCATGGTGGAAAATGGCCGCTTTTCTGGATTCATCGACTGTGGCCGGCTGGGTGTGGC
GGACCGCTATCAGGACATAGCGTTGGCTACCCGTGATATTGCTGAAGAGCTTGGCGGCGAATGGGCTGAC
CGCTTCCTCGTGCTTTACGGTATCGCCGCTCCCGATTCGCAGCGCATCGCCTTCTATCGCCTTCTTGACG
AGTTCTTCTGAATTATTAACGCTTACAATTTCCTGATGCGGTATTTTCTCCTTACGCATCTGTGCGGTAT
TTCACACCGCATCAGGTGGCACTTTTCGGGGAAATGTGCGCGGAACCCCTATTTGTTTATTTTTCTAAAT
ACATTCAAATATGTATCCGCTCATGAGACAATAACCCTGATAAATGCTTCAATAATAGCACGTGAGGAGG
GCCACCATGGCCAAGTTGACCAGTGCCGTTCCGGTGCTCACCGCGCGCGACGTCGCCGGAGCGGTCGAGT
TCTGGACCGACCGGCTCGGGTTCTCCCGGGACTTCGTGGAGGACGACTTCGCCGGTGTGGTCCGGGACGA
CGTGACCCTGTTCATCAGCGCGGTCCAGGACCAGGTGGTGCCGGACAACACCCTGGCCTGGGTGTGGGTG
CGCGGCCTGGACGAGCTGTACGCCGAGTGGTCGGAGGTCGTGTCCACGAACTTCCGGGACGCCTCCGGGC
CGGCCATGACCGAGATCGGCGAGCAGCCGTGGGGGCGGGAGTTCGCCCTGCGCGACCCGGCCGGCAACTG
CGTGCACTTCGTGGCCGAGGAGCAGGACTGACACGTGCTAAAACTTCATTTTTAATTTAAAAGGATCTAG
GTGAAGATCCTTTTTGATAATCTCATGACCAAAATCCCTTAACGTGAGTTTTCGTTCCACTGAGCGTCAG
ACCCCGTAGAAAAGATCAAAGGATCTTCTTGAGATCCTTTTTTTCTGCGCGTAATCTGCTGCTTGCAAAC
AAAAAAACCACCGCTACCAGCGGTGGTTTGTTTGCCGGATCAAGAGCTACCAACTCTTTTTCCGAAGGTA
ACTGGCTTCAGCAGAGCGCAGATACCAAATACTGTTCTTCTAGTGTAGCCGTAGTTAGGCCACCACTTCA
AGAACTCTGTAGCACCGCCTACATACCTCGCTCTGCTAATCCTGTTACCAGTGGCTGCTGCCAGTGGCGA
TAAGTCGTGTCTTACCGGGTTGGACTCAAGACGATAGTTACCGGATAAGGCGCAGCGGTCGGGCTGAACG
GGGGGTTCGTGCACACAGCCCAGCTTGGAGCGAACGACCTACACCGAACTGAGATACCTACAGCGTGAGC
TATGAGAAAGCGCCACGCTTCCCGAAGGGAGAAAGGCGGACAGGTATCCGGTAAGCGGCAGGGTCGGAAC
AGGAGAGCGCACGAGGGAGCTTCCAGGGGGAAACGCCTGGTATCTTTATAGTCCTGTCGGGTTTCGCCAC
CTCTGACTTGAGCGTCGATTTTTGTGATGCTCGTCAGGGGGGCGGAGCCTATGGAAAAACGCCAGCAACG
CGGCCTTTTTACGGTTCCTGGCCTTTTGCTGGCCTTTTGCTCACATGTTCTTTCCTGCGTTATCCCCTGA
TTCTGTGGATAACCGTATTACCGCCTTTGAGTGAGCTGATACCGCTCGCCGCAGCCGAACGACCGAGCGC
AGCGAGTCAGTGAGCGAGGAAGCGGAAGAGCGCCCAATACGCAAACCGCCTCTCCCCGCGCGTTGGCCGA
TTCATTAATGCAGCTGGCACGACAGGTTTCCCGACTGGAAAGCGGGCAGTGAGCGCAACGCAAT
Features (pLannotate 1.2.2; 16 found; start..end, strand, type, name):
      1..22      +  protein_bind   CAP binding site: CAP binding activates transcription in the presence of cAMP. E. coli catabolite activator protein
     37..67      +  promoter       lac promoter: promoter for the E. coli lac operon
     75..91      +  protein_bind   lac operator: The lac repressor binds to the lac operator to inhibit transcription in E. coli. This inhibition can be relieved by adding lactose or isopropyl-β-D-thiogalactopyranoside (IPTG). lac repressor encoded by lacI
    133..151     +  promoter       SP6 promoter: promoter for bacteriophage SP6 RNA polymerase
    381..1232    -  CDS            bioDA (fragment): BIODA_EMENI - Experimental evidence at protein level: Swiss-Prot protein existence level 1. Bifunctional enzyme; part of the cluster involved in the biosynthesis of biotin (also known as vitamin B8 or vitamin H), a water-soluble vitamin that functions as a prosthetic group of many carboxylases, such as acetyl-CoA carboxylase and pyruvate carboxylase (PubMed:20713166). Catalyzes a mechanistically unusual reaction, the ATP-dependent insertion of CO2 between the N7 and N8 nitrogen atoms of 7,8-diaminopelargonic acid (DAPA) to form an ureido ring (PubMed:20713166). Catalyzes also the transfer of t
   1294..2985    -  CDS            bioDA (fragment): BIODA_EMENI - Experimental evidence at protein level: Swiss-Prot protein existence level 1. Bifunctional enzyme; part of the cluster involved in the biosynthesis of biotin (also known as vitamin B8 or vitamin H), a water-soluble vitamin that functions as a prosthetic group of many carboxylases, such as acetyl-CoA carboxylase and pyruvate carboxylase (PubMed:20713166). Catalyzes a mechanistically unusual reaction, the ATP-dependent insertion of CO2 between the N7 and N8 nitrogen atoms of 7,8-diaminopelargonic acid (DAPA) to form an ureido ring (PubMed:20713166). Catalyzes also the transfer of t
   3567..3585    -  promoter       T7 promoter: promoter for bacteriophage T7 RNA polymerase
   3588..3735    +  CDS            lacZα (fragment): LacZα fragment of β-galactosidase; lacZ fragment
   3745..4048    +  CDS            ccdB (fragment): CcdB, a bacterial toxin that poisons DNA gyrase; ccdB; Plasmids containing the ccdB gene cannot be propagated in standard E. coli strains.
   4096..4365    +  CDS            tnpA (fragment): TN5P_ECOLX - Also known as tnp. Experimental evidence at protein level: Swiss-Prot protein existence level 1. Mediates transposition of transposon Tn5 by a 'cut and paste' mechanism. First, the monomeric transposase binds the 19 bp inverted DNA repeats flanking the transposon. Then, dimerization of the DNA- bound transposase creates a synaptic DNA complex. After nicking of the first DNA strand, excision of the transposon proceeds through a series of intermediates. The transposase then mediates the insertion of the transposon at a new site by strand transfer. The activity of the wild- type tran
   4397..5191    +  CDS            NeoR/KanR: aminoglycoside phosphotransferase from Tn5; aph(3')-II (or nptII); confers resistance to neomycin, kanamycin, and G418 (Geneticin®)
   5212..5262    -  misc_feature   bom (fragment): basis of mobility region from pBR322
   5289..5377    +  promoter       AmpR promoter (fragment): bla
   5397..5771    +  CDS            BleoR: antibiotic-binding protein; Sh ble from Streptoalloteichus hindustanus; confers resistance to bleomycin, phleomycin, and Zeocin™
   5909..6497    +  rep_origin     ori: high-copy-number ColE1/pMB1/pBR322/pUC origin of replication
   6680..6772    +  CDS            lacI (fragment): lac repressor; lacI; The lac repressor binds to the lac operator to inhibit transcription in E. coli. This inhibition can be relieved by adding lactose or isopropyl-β-D-thiogalactopyranoside (IPTG).
