[The description below was written by a language model from this plasmid's Addgene catalogue record and pLannotate feature annotations shown in this document.]
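Description:
pLO101 is an Aspergillus complementation plasmid built in the Invitrogen pCR-BluntII TOPO cloning backbone. It is propagated in E. coli as a high-copy plasmid from a ColE1/pUC-type origin and selected with kanamycin through the Tn5-derived NeoR/KanR gene. The backbone also carries a Sh ble (bleomycin/Zeocin resistance) cassette. Other annotated features are standard remnants of the TOPO vector: the CAP site, lac promoter and operator, flanking SP6 and T7 promoters, and fragments of lacZα, ccdB, lacI and the Tn5 transposase. The lacZα-ccdB fusion provides positive selection for recombinants, because insertion at the cloning site disrupts the lethal ccdB reading frame.

The insert is ATET_07102 from Aspergillus terreus NIH 2624. The annotation software matched it in two blocks on the minus strand to the A. nidulans bifunctional biotin biosynthesis enzyme BioDA; the short gap between the blocks may reflect an intron, although the record does not say so. The catalogue lists pLac as the promoter, but the depositor notes that the insert was cloned in the reverse orientation, consistent with the minus-strand annotation. According to the depositor this does not matter, since the fragment carries its own promoter, coding sequence and 3' UTR and so drives its own expression in the fungus.

The plasmid is used to complement mutations in the A. nidulans biA gene (AN6644), which cause a biotin requirement, so the A. terreus gene can serve as a nutritional selectable marker in transformations of biA mutant strains. No fungal replication element is annotated.
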