Addgene plasmid #90221: pLO101
Purpose: Complements mutations in Aspergillus nidulans gene biA (AN6644) (mutants require biotin)
Depositing lab: Berl Oakley. Depositing organization: University of Kansas. Publication: New multi-marker strains and complementing genes for Aspergillus nidulans molecular biology. Dohn JW Jr, Grubbs AW, Oakley CE, Oakley BR. Fungal Genet Biol. 2018 Feb;111:1-6. doi: 10.1016/j.fgb.2018.01.003. Epub 2018 Jan 5. PubMed 29309843.
Backbone
  Vector backbone: pCR-BluntII Topo
  Backbone manufacturer: Invitrogen
  Vector type: Aspergillus
Growth in bacteria
  Bacterial resistance: Kanamycin, 50 μg/mL
  Growth temperature: 37°C
  Growth strain: Top10
  Copy number: High Copy
Gene/Insert
  Gene/Insert name: ATET_07102
  Species: Aspergillus terreus NIH 2624
  Promoter: pLac
  Cloning method: TOPO Cloning
  Sequencing primers: 5′ SP6
Terms and licenses: Academic/Nonprofit Terms; Industry Terms: Not Available to Industry
Depositor comments: The insert was cloned into this plasmid in the reverse orientation. Insert orientation does not affect plasmid function, since the insert sequences contain all sequences necessary for expression (promoter, CDS, and 3' UTR.)
How to cite: pLO101 was a gift from Berl Oakley (Addgene plasmid # 90221 ; http://n2t.net/addgene:90221 ; RRID:Addgene_90221)
