>Addgene plasmid #90221 | pLO101 | depositor partial sequence | sequence record 175245 | Insert sequence (includes PCR tails)
CAATGCTCTTCACCCTCTTCAAGGACCCAGTCAGGAACCGCTGGGTTCAACAAGTCGGGGAGACGGAGTA
CGGAGTAACTGATCCTCATGACCAACATATGAGAGCAATTGACTAATTCAACGGATGATGAAGAATTGGT
TGCCTTATGTCGTGTTGGATGTTGTACGGAGGCGAATGTCATCCAACGTGTATGACTGTGTCAGGCCTCC
AGGTGAACGGAGTACATACTCCTAGCCGGGACGCCTGGCGGCCTTACAAGTGGATAAACCTGAGGTAATG
CTTAACAATCCAATTCTTTCAGGTGGCAATTGATGCTCAAGTAAACTGAAGAGAGCTGTATAGTTATTTC
TGTCTTGTTGCTGGTTGTGCTGGTGGCCGTTGCTGCCTCAGGCACCCTCAGCCTACCGCGGCTCTTCTTC
GGCGTCATTCCCACTCCATCGACTCATTCTCTCCATGTAGTTCTGTAGTCCTTCCTGTTTCTCCTTCCAT
TGCTAATCTTTCAATATTGCCATGCCGCCAGTGGGAGCTGCTCTGTGGCGCTCGCTGCGTGCCCACCAGG
TCTACGGCGCCAACACCGATGTCGGCAAGACTATAGTCTCGACGGTGCTCTGCAACGCCGTCCAGCGCCA
GAAGACCCAGGGACAGGCTGCATTCCTGAAACCAGTCTCAACCGGCCCTCTAGACGATGCGGATGATCGG
TATGTATGCTGTTCTTCTCTTGGATCCATTGACTCACCCTCGACAGCCACATCCAGCGCTACGCCGCAGG
CACCATCACCAAATGTCTATATCAATTCAACGAGCCCGTCAGCCCGCATCTCGCCGTGCAAGGCTTCTCT
GTAAATCCTCTGCCATTTACAGTCCCCGGGCTATCAAGTGCTGACAACAAAGGTACCCCCCGACGATGAT
ATCATCACGTCCGTCCACTCGACCCTCTCCGACTGGGCGAGCAACGGCGTCAACTTCGCCCTGGTAGAGA
CCGCCGGCGGCGTGCATTCGCCCGGACCAAATGGAAACTCCCAGGCAGATCTCTACCGGCCGCTGCGGCT
GCCAATCGTGCTGGTCGCCGACTCTCGCCTGGGCGGGATTTCCTCGTCCATCTCCGCGTACGAGTCGCTG
TTGCTGCGGGGCTACGACGTCCACTCTGTCCTGCTCTTCCGCGACGACTACTACAAAAACCACGAGTATC
TGCGCGACTACTTCCAGAAAAAGAGCATCCCGTTGCTGCCGCTACCTGCGCCGCCCGCGCGACCGGCGGT
CCAAGATCCAGACGCCGCCGCGCGCGATGCCGAGGCTATGGCTGAGTACTACCACCGCGTCGCGCAGGGC
ACCGACACAGCCGGACTGCTGGAGGAGCTGGCGACGAAGAACGCGAGCCGCATCGAGCGTCTCGAGGCGA
TGGCCGGTCGCGCCCACGATGCCATCTGGTACCCGTTCACGCAGCACCACGGCATGGCGCCCAAGGACAT
CACGCCGATCGACTCGGCCTACGACGACTACTTCCAGACCTACGCGGGGGGCAAGCTGCAGGCGACGTTT
GATGGGTCGGCGTCCTGGTGGACGCAGGGCCTGGGCCATGGCAACCCCGAGCTGGCGCTGTCCGCGGCCT
ACGCGGCCGGCCGCTACGGGCACGTCATGTTCCCCGGGAACATCCACGAGCCGGCGCTGACGCTCGCGGA
GACGCTGCTCAATGAGATGGGCAACCCGCGTCTGGGTAAGGTGTTCTACACGGACAATGGGAGTACGGGC
ATGGAGGTCGCGGTGAAGATGGGCCTGCGGGCGGCGTGTGCGCGCTACGGATGGGACGCCAGCGCCGAGC
AGATCAGCATCCTCGGGCTCAAGGGCAGCTACCATGGGGATACCATTGGGGTGATGGACTGCTCAGAGCC
GTCGACGTACAACAAAAAGGTCGAGTGGTACCGCGGGCGCGGGTACTGGTTTGATTTCCCGCAGGTCAAG
ATGGCGCAGGGGGTGTGGAAGATCCAGATGCCACCCGAGGTGGACGGCGCATTAGGCGCGGACCTGGAAT
TCCCTACGCTGAGCAGCGTCTTTGATGTGGAGGAGCGGGTGCAGTCGGACGCCGGGAAACGCTATCACAA
GTACATCCGACGCACGATCGAGGGCCTGGTGCGCGAGCAGGGGATGAAATTCGGATCGCTCATTATGGAG
CCCGTCATTCTGGGCGCTGGGGGCATGCTCTTCTGGTTCGTACCAGCCTATCCATATTATCCCGTCCATG
ACTGGCGCATACTAACGGATCAGTGACCCCCTCTTCCAGCGCTGTCTGGCCGACGTCGTCCGCGGGCATC
CAGAACTCTTCGCCGCTAACGCCGCCGCCGCCCCCCGCGGAGAAGACTCCTGGTCTGGCCTCCCGGTGAT
CCTGGACGAGGTCTTTACAGGTCTCTACCGGCTCGGGCGCCGATCCTCCGCGTCGTTCCTGAACATCGAC
AGCGACATTGTGGTCAACGCCAAGCTGCTCACCGGGGGCCTGGTGCCGCTGTGCACGACCATGGCCAGCA
ACGAGATCTTCGCGGCGTTTTCCAGCCCGGAAAAGAGCGACGCGCTCCTGCATGGCCATAGCTACACCGC
CCATGCGGTGGGCTGCCAGGTGGCGGTGGATTCGCTCCGGACGATGATGCAGATGGAGCGCCGTGGGGCC
TGGGACGCCTACCGTCGGGATTGGCAGTCGACTGCGGCCATGGCCAGCGAGGCCTCCCGCTGCGGGGATG
CCCCTGAGGTCTGGAGTGTGTGGTCGCAGGGGCTGGTGAAGGATCTGTCGTTTGCGCCGGGGGTGGAGGG
GGTGTTTGCCATTGGGACGGTGTTGGTGATTGCGTTGAAGGATGCGCATGGCGGTGGTACGTCTACCTTT
CTCACTTTTCTTCTCTTTCCTACTCATCTCTCTTCCCTGCCCTGAAACGATGTGACGACTAACATGTGAT
GACCCACAGGATACACTTCGACGGCGGCCAAGGGTCTCCAAGAGATCCTTCTGACGGGTGGCCCAGGCTT
CAACGTTCATTCCCGGGTGCTCGGAAACGTGCTCTACCTAATGTCTAGTGTGACCTCCAGGCCCGAGGCA
CTGCGGGTGATTGAGGAGCGGCTGCGGGCGGGCTTGGTAGGGTAGTGTACGGAGTAGCGGCCCAGTGAGT
CATTGTACAGAGTAAGATTTGTCTAGTAGTGGTGAACTATGGTCCATGCACATCTATGGAGTATTCCGGA
GCAAAGAACCGCCTGTCAAGAGACTGTAGTGCCTCCTCTCAGACAG
